Addgene plasmid #240236: pUAS-hhN-HA
Purpose: Expression of hhN-HA under control of UAS promoter. Can be used to generate transgenic fly lines by white+ fly eye selection and phiC31 integration.
Depositing lab: Justin Bosch & Norbert Perrimon. Depositing organization: Harvard Medical School. Publication: Multi-omic mapping of Drosophila protein secretomes reveals tissue-specific origins and inter-organ trafficking. Bosch JA, Beltran PMJ, Cavers C, LaGraff JT, Melanson R, Singh A, Chen W, Hu Y, Tattikota SG, Liu Y, Hashmi Y, Asara JM, Branon T, Ting AY, Carr SA, Perrimon N. bioRxiv [Preprint]. 2025 Jul 11:2025.07.09.659702. doi: 10.1101/2025.07.09.659702. PubMed 40672250.
Backbone
  Vector backbone: pWalium-roe
  Backbone manufacturer: Norbert Perrimon Lab
  Vector type: Insect Expression
  Selectable markers: white+
Growth in bacteria
  Bacterial resistance: Ampicillin, 100 μg/mL
  Growth temperature: 37°C
  Growth strain: DH5alpha
  Copy number: Unknown
Gene/Insert
  Gene/Insert name: hedgehog N-terminal fragment (alt name: hhN)
  Species: D. melanogaster (fly)
  Mutation: aa 1-257
  Entrez Gene: hh (a.k.a. Dmel_CG4637, CG4637, Dmel\CG4637, Dmhh, HH, Hg, Hh, Mir, Mrt, anon-WO0134654.19, anon-WO0182946.19, bar, bar-3, bar3, hg, l(3)hh, l(3)neo56, l(3)neo57)
  Promoter: UAS
  Tag / fusion protein: HA-spGFP11 (C terminal on insert)
  Cloning method: Gateway Cloning
  Sequencing primers: 5′ n/a
Terms and licenses: Academic/Nonprofit Terms; Industry Terms: Not Available to Industry
Depositor comments: Please visit https://doi.org/10.1101/2025.07.09.659702 for bioRxiv preprint.
How to cite: pUAS-hhN-HA was a gift from Justin Bosch & Norbert Perrimon (Addgene plasmid # 240236 ; http://n2t.net/addgene:240236 ; RRID:Addgene_240236)
