[The description below was written by a language model from this plasmid's Addgene catalogue record and pLannotate feature annotations shown in this document.]
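Description:
pUAS-hhN-HA is a Drosophila transgenesis and expression plasmid built on the pWalium-roe backbone and assembled by Gateway cloning. In bacteria it is maintained through a high-copy ColE1/pUC-type origin and an ampicillin resistance gene. An f1 origin and remnants of a lacZα/T7/T3 cloning region are also present. For fly work it carries a φC31 attB site, so the plasmid can be integrated at a genomic attP docking site by φC31 integrase. The catalogue entry lists white+ eye colour as the marker for identifying transformants, but the feature annotation of the sequenced plasmid detects a vermilion fragment (another eye-pigment marker) and no white gene. The marker identity should therefore be checked against the sequence.

The payload encodes the N-terminal fragment of D. melanogaster Hedgehog (amino acids 1–257), flanked by attB1 and attB2 Gateway sites. It is fused at its C-terminus to an HA epitope followed by GFP11, the eleventh β-strand of split superfolder GFP, which can reconstitute fluorescence with GFP1-10. Expression is driven by two 5X UAS blocks upstream of an hsp70 basal promoter, making transcription dependent on Gal4 and thus controllable by tissue-specific Gal4 driver lines. One UAS block is flanked by loxP sites, which would let Cre remove it and reduce the number of Gal4 binding sites. The transcript is processed using an SV40 small t intron and SV40 polyadenylation signal. The whole expression unit is bracketed by gypsy insulators that help shield it from chromosomal position effects. The construct is intended for generating transgenic flies that express tagged hhN under Gal4 control, and it was deposited with a study of Drosophila protein secretomes and inter-organ trafficking.
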