Features (pLannotate 1.2.2; 31 found; start..end, strand, type, name):
      7..365     +  rep_origin     f1 ori (sequence partly withheld): f1 bacteriophage origin of replication; arrow indicates direction of (+) strand synthesis
    467..622     -  CDS            lacZα (fragment): LacZα fragment of β-galactosidase; lacZ fragment
    630..648     +  promoter       T7 promoter: promoter for bacteriophage T7 RNA polymerase
    840..2333    -  CDS            vermilion (fragment): tryptophan oxygenase selectable marker, required to synthesize the brown eye pigment in Drosophila
   2648..2717    +  protein_bind   attB: attB site for the φC31 integrase (Groth et al., 2000) phage φC31 integrase
   2955..3385    +  protein_bind   gypsy insulator: chromatin insulator from Drosophila Su(Hw), CP190, and Mod(mdg4)67.2
   3403..3436    -  protein_bind   loxP: Cre-mediated recombination occurs in the 8-bp core sequence (GCATACAT). Cre recombinase
   3449..3543    +  protein_bind   5X UAS: five tandem copies of the "ScaI site" 17-mer CGGAGTACTGTCCTCCG, an upstream activating sequence (UAS) that efficiently binds yeast Gal4 (Webster et al., 1988; Pfeiffer et al., 2010) GAL4
   3559..3592    -  protein_bind   loxP: Cre-mediated recombination occurs in the 8-bp core sequence (GCATACAT). Cre recombinase
   3605..3699    +  protein_bind   5X UAS: five tandem copies of the "ScaI site" 17-mer CGGAGTACTGTCCTCCG, an upstream activating sequence (UAS) that efficiently binds yeast Gal4 (Webster et al., 1988; Pfeiffer et al., 2010) GAL4
   3723..3961    +  promoter       hsp70 promoter: Drosophila melanogaster hsp70Bb promoter
   4006..4030    +  protein_bind   attB1: mutant version of attB; recombination site for the Gateway® BP reaction BP Clonase™
   4051..4821    +  CDS            hh (fragment): HH_DROME - Experimental evidence at protein level: Swiss-Prot protein existence level 1. The hedgehog protein C-product, which mediates the autocatalytic activity, has no signaling activity. From Drosophila melanogaster (Fruit fly).
   4849..4875    +  CDS            3xHA (fragment): three tandem HA epitope tags
   4894..4941    +  CDS            GFP11: 11th β-strand of superfolder GFP associates with GFP(1-10), consisting of the first 10 β-strands, to reconstitute fluorescent GFP (Cabantous et al., 2005; Kamiyama et al., 2016)
   4964..4988    -  protein_bind   attB2: mutant version of attB; recombination site for the Gateway® BP reaction BP Clonase™
   5219..5293    +  CDS            small t antigen (fragment): SV40 (simian virus 40) small t antigen
   5295..5360    +  intron         small t intron: SV40 (simian virus 40) small t antigen intron
   5490..5510    +  CDS            SV40 NLS: nuclear localization signal of SV40 (simian virus 40) large T antigen
   5517..5651    +  CDS            LT_POVHA (fragment): Protein inferred from homology: Swiss-Prot protein existence level 3. Isoform large T antigen is a key early protein essential for both driving viral replication and inducing cellular transformation. Plays a role in viral genome replication by driving entry of quiescent cells into the cell cycle and by autoregulating the synthesis of viral early mRNA. Displays highly oncogenic activities by corrupting the host cellular checkpoint mechanisms that guard cell division and the transcription, replication, and repair of DNA. Participates in the modulation of cellular gene expression preceeding viral
   5676..5759    +  CDS            large T antigen (fragment): large T antigen from SV40 (simian virus 40)
   5782..5903    +  polyA_signal   SV40 poly(A) signal: SV40 polyadenylation signal
   5925..6355    +  protein_bind   gypsy insulator: chromatin insulator from Drosophila Su(Hw), CP190, and Mod(mdg4)67.2
   6374..6392    -  promoter       T3 promoter: promoter for bacteriophage T3 RNA polymerase
   6437..6453    -  protein_bind   lac operator: The lac repressor binds to the lac operator to inhibit transcription in E. coli. This inhibition can be relieved by adding lactose or isopropyl-β-D-thiogalactopyranoside (IPTG). lac repressor encoded by lacI
   6461..6491    -  promoter       lac promoter: promoter for the E. coli lac operon
   6506..6527    -  protein_bind   CAP binding site: CAP binding activates transcription in the presence of cAMP. E. coli catabolite activator protein
   6540..6632    -  CDS            lacI (fragment): lac repressor; lacI; The lac repressor binds to the lac operator to inhibit transcription in E. coli. This inhibition can be relieved by adding lactose or isopropyl-β-D-thiogalactopyranoside (IPTG).
   6815..7403    -  rep_origin     ori: high-copy-number ColE1/pMB1/pBR322/pUC origin of replication
   7574..8434    -  CDS            AmpR: β-lactamase; bla; confers resistance to ampicillin, carbenicillin, and related antibiotics
   8435..8539    -  promoter       AmpR promoter: bla
>Addgene plasmid #240236 | pUAS-hhN-HA | addgene full sequence | sequence record 477950 | Addgene NGS Result
CACCTG
[124 nt withheld, positions 7-130]
C
[91 nt withheld, positions 132-222]
A
[49 nt withheld, positions 224-272]
CCTTTGACGTTGGAGTCCACGTTCTTT
[37 nt withheld, positions 300-336]
ACCCTATCTCGGTCTATTCTTTTGATTTATAAGGGATTTTGCCGATTTCGGCCTATTGGTTAAAAAAATG
AGCTGATTTAACAAAAATTTAACGCGAATTTTAACAAAATATTAACGCTTACAATTTCCATTCGCCATTC
AGGCTGCGCAACTGTTGGGAAGGGCGATCGGTGCGGGCCTCTTCGCTATTACGCCAGCTGGCGAAAGGGG
GATGTGCTGCAAGGCGATTAAGTTGGGTAACGCCAGGGTTTTCCCAGTCACGACGTTGTAAAACGACGGC
CAGTGAGCGCGCGTAATACGACTCACTATAGGGCGAATTGGGTACAAGCTTGGATTTATTTTGTTATGTT
ATATGTATTATATGTCAGACATAAAGAAAAGGAACACATCAAATGTGATAACAAAGACTAAACAAGTAAT
TTTATTACACCAAAACGACAAAACAGTAGGCAGAACAAACAACGCATAGCCAAACATTGACGAATTGGAT
ACCCTGCCGATTGTCAGACACTTTTGTTGATCAGTTTCTTGCGAATGGTCTCGTCCAGCGGTGGAATCGC
CTCGCGGGGAATCAGAAAAGTGGACAGATTGAACAGATCCAGAAACACCTTGTACCGATCACTGAAACCA
AAAAAAAACAAAGGGAGAACAGTTTGAGTTCATTGATCCCCGATATAATCACATCTGCGATGATCACCTG
AGAGTGGAGCGCAGATATTGATATCCAGACGAGCCACCAGTGCCCAACTGTTGGGATCCAATCATGCGTT
GCACCATGATCACGTGATTGTCTGCGGCGGGAATAGAAAGTATTTGGTTAGGAAAACCAGTCTTAAACAT
AAGATATATTTATAAAAGAGTATCAAAGAATGCAATACTTACATCTCCACTTGGTTATTAACGAGTCGAT
GTCCATGAGCAGGGTGAGCAACTGGTGTGGTTGGCTGAACCTGGGTTCATCCCTATAGAAGGTGATCATG
ATGGCTCCCTGAAGGGCACGATGGCTAAACCGGCGATCCCCACGACGCACCAGTGCATCGTGCACTGCCG
GATCAAAGATGGAGCGATACACCTCGCGTCGCTTCTCAATGTCCATGAGGCGGTAGTTTTTCGCCTTCTC
CACGGGCTCCTCCATGGCGCTCTGTACCTGCGCCTCCAGGAATCGATCGACGCTCTCCTGAAACTTGGCC
CAGAAGTTGAAGCCACTCTCCTCCAGTCCGGGCGTCCTCTCCAGCCATCGCTGCACTAGCTCCAGTAGCG
AGGGATCTTTCTCCGAGTTGCGAATCGAGTTCCGCGCCTCCTCGTCGCTAAAGACATCCGAGTACTTCTG
GTTGTATCTCACCCGCTGCTCTGTCAGAACTCCCAGCTTGTTCTCGATCAAACGGAACTGCAGCGACTGA
AAACCAGATGCGGGTGCCAGGTACTTGCGGAAGTCCATGAAGTCTAGCGGGGTCATGGTCTCCAGAATGG
GCACTTGGTCCACCAGGAGCTGTACAAAGGAAGTTATAAACGGATTTTGGTAAGAGATTCAGAAAGCACT
CACTTTTAGAATCAGAACCACTCGGTTCAGTCGCTTGACAATCTCCAGCGTCTTGGTTTCATCGATGACC
TCTGCATCCAACATGTCTCGTATGGAGTCGAACTCAAAGATGATCTGCTTGAACCAAAGCTCGTAGGCTG
TGGCGAAGGTACTTAAATGCCATTGAGTGTTGTCATCAAAGTTGTAAACCTACTCACCCTGGTGCGTGAT
GATGAACAGATGCTCATCGTGCACGGGTCGCTTGTCCTCCTCGGACAGCATACACTGGGCATCCAGCAGT
TTGTCCAGCATCAGATACTCTCCATAGATTTTGCCCACTTCCGTGGTTAATGGCACCGCCGAATCATCGT
GATCGTTTCTGTATGGGTTTGAATTGAATCGCAGAACTGAAGATCGATTGGCATTCCTGGACAGCACGTG
CTGGTGCTCACCCGTTTCCTGCATAGGGACAGCTCATGGTGCACAGCTCAGATCAGATCGTGACTCCTCG
AGCGGCGGATGCTGGCGAACTGATCTCCGCCAGCGGACCGGAGATGAGACCCCAGCGAACCGATAACAGA
GCGAGAGAGCTCCAGTTCCGACTGATTGCACAGTCGGTGATCTGGGCGATGGGCACTGCCAGATAGGCTG
GGAATTATCAATCACTTGAGGTGAAAGTGCGGCGCACACAAATCCAAGCTTGATATCATCGATCTCGAGG
CTGCATCCAACGCGTTGGGAGCTCTCCGGATCAATTCGGCTTCAGGTACCGTCGACGATGTAGGTCACGG
TCTCGAAGCCGCGGTGCGGGTGCCAGGGCGTGCCCTTGGGCTCCCCGGGCGCGTACTCCACCTCACCCAT
CTGGTCCATCATGATGAACGGGTCGAGGTGGCGGTAGTTGATCCCGGCGAACGCGCGGCGCACCGGGAAG
CCCTCGCCCTCGAAACCGCTGGGCGCGGTGGTCACGGTGAGCACGGGACGTGCGACGGCGTCGGCTGGTG
CGGATACGCGGGGCAGCGTCAGCGGGTTCTCGACGGTCACGGCGGGCATGTCGACAAGCCGAATTGATCC
ACTAGAAGGCCTAATTCGGTACACTAGTTGGCCACGTAATAAGTGTGCGTTGAATTTATTCGCAAAAACA
TTGCATATTTTCGGCAAAGTAAAATTTTGTTGCATACCTTATCAAAAAATAAGTGCTGCATACTTTTTAG
AGAAACCAAATAATTTTTTATTGCATACCCGTTTTTAATAAAATACATTGCATACCCTCTTTTAATAAAA
AATATTGCATACTTTGACGAAACAAATTTTCGTTGCATACCCAATAAAAGATTATTATATTGCATACCCG
TTTTTAATAAAATACATTGCATACCCTCTTTTAATAAAGAATATTGCATACGTTGACGAAACAAATTTTC
GTTGCATACCCAATAAAAGATTATTATATTGCATACCTTTTCTTGCCATACCATTTAGCCGATCAATTGT
GCTCGGCAACAGTATATTTGTGGTGTGCCAACCAACAACACTAGTAGTACCAGCTTATAACTTCGTATAA
TGTATGCTATACGAAGTTATCTGCAGGCAGGTCGGAGTACTGTCCTCCGAGCGGAGTACTGTCCTCCGAG
CGGAGTACTGTCCTCCGAGCGGAGTACTGTCCTCCGAGCGGAGTACTGTCCTCCGAGCGGAGACTCCCAT
GGATAACTTCGTATAATGTATGCTATACGAAGTTATGGATCCGCAGGTCGGAGTACTGTCCTCCGAGCGG
AGTACTGTCCTCCGAGCGGAGTACTGTCCTCCGAGCGGAGTACTGTCCTCCGAGCGGAGTACTGTCCTCC
GAGCGGAGACTCGTCGACAGCGAGCGCCGGAGTATAAATAGAGGCGCTTCGTCTACGGAGCGACAATTCA
ATTCAAACAAGCAAAGTGAACACGTCGCTAAGCGAAAGCTAAGCAAATAAACAAGCGCAGCTGAACAAGC
TAAACAATCTGCAGTAAAGTGCAAGTTAAAGTGAATCAATTAAAAGTAACCAGCAACCAAGTAAATCAAC
TGCAACTACTGAAATCTGCCAAGAAGTAATTATTGAATACAAGAAGAGAACTCTGAATAGGGAATTGGGA
ATTCCAGATCTGCGGCCGCGGCTCGAATCACAAGTTTGTACAAAAAAGCAGGCTCCGCGGCCGCCCCCTT
CACCATGGATAACCACAGCTCAGTGCCTTGGGCCAGTGCCGCCAGTGTCACCTGTCTCTCCCTGGATGCC
AAATGCCACAGTTCCAGTTCCAGTTCCAGCTCCAAATCCGCAGCGAGCTCCATCTCCGCAATCCCGCAAG
AAGAAACGCAAACGATGCGCCACATTGCGCATACGCAGCGTTGCCTCAGCAGGCTGACCTCTCTGGTGGC
CCTGCTGCTGATCGTCTTGCCGATGGTCTTTAGCCCGGCTCACAGCTGCGGTCCTGGCCGAGGATTGGGT
CGTCATAGGGCGCGCAACCTGTATCCGCTGGTCCTCAAGCAGACAATTCCCAATCTATCCGAGTACACGA
ACAGCGCCTCCGGACCTCTGGAGGGTGTGATCCGTCGGGACTCGCCCAAATTCAAGGACCTCGTGCCCAA
CTACAACAGGGACATCCTTTTCCGCGACGAGGAAGGCACCGGAGCGGATCGCTTGATGAGCAAGCGCTGC
AAGGAGAAGCTAAACGTGCTGGCCTACTCGGTGATGAACGAATGGCCCGGCATCCGGCTGCTGGTCACCG
AGAGCTGGGACGAGGACTACCATCACGGCCAGGAGTCGCTCCACTACGAGGGCCGAGCGGTGACCATTGC
CACCTCCGATCGCGACCAGTCCAAATACGGCATGCTCGCTCGCCTGGCCGTCGAGGCTGGATTCGATTGG
GTCTCCTACGTCAGCAGGCGCCACATCTACTGCTCCGTCAAGTCAGATTCGTCGATCAGTTCCCACGTGC
ACGGCGGTGATGGTGGCTCGGGTGGAGGAAGTTACCCATACGATGTTCCAGATTACGCTGGAGGCTCCGG
TACTAGCCGTGACCACATGGTCCTTCATGAGTATGTAAATGCTGCTGGGATTACATAATAGAAGGGTGGG
CGCGCCGACCCAGCTTTCTTGTACAAAGTGGTGATTCGAGGGTACCTCTAGAGCAAACTAGTTCTGATCT
GCTAGACAATTGTTGGCATCAGGTAGGCATCACACACGATTAACAACCCCTAAAAATACACTTTGAAAAT
ATTGAAAATATGTTTTTGTATACATTTTTGATATTTTCAAATAATACGCAGTTATAAAACTCATTAGCTA
ACCCATTTTTTCTTTGCTTATGCTTACAGATTGCAAAGAACTAGAGCCGCGGGATCTTTGTGAAGGAACC
TTACTTCTGTGGTGTGACATAATTGGACAAACTACCTACAGAGATTTAAAGCTCTAAGGTAAATATAAAA
TTTTTAAGTGTATAATGTGTTAAACTACTGATTCTAATTGTTTGTGTATTTTAGATTCCAACCTATGGAA
CTGATGAATGGGAGCAGTGGTGGAATGCCTTTAATGAGGAAAACCTGTTTTGCTCAGAAGAAATGCCATC
TAGTGATGATGAGGCTACTGCTGACTCTCAACATTCTACTCCTCCAAAAAAGAAGAGAAAGGTAGAAGAC
CCCAAGGACTTTCCTTCAGAATTGCTAAGTTTTTTGAGTCATGCTGTGTTTAGTAATAGAACTCTTGCTT
GCTTTGCTATTTACACCACAAAGGAAAAAGCTGCACTGCTATACAAGAAAATTATGGAAAAATATTTGAT
GTATAGTGCCTTGACTAGAGATCATAATCAGCCATACCACATTTGTAGAGGTTTTACTTGCTTTAAAAAA
CCTCCCACACCTCCCCCTGAACCTGAAACATAAAATGAATGGAATTGTTGTTGTTAACTTGTTTATTGCA
GCTTATAATGGTTACAAATAAAGCAATAGCATCACAAATTTCACAAATAAAGCATTTTTTTCACTGCATT
CTAGTTGTGGTTTGTCCAAACTCATCAATGTATCTTATCATGTCTGGTTCCAGAGCTCTGGCCACGTAAT
AAGTGTGCGTTGAATTTATTCGCAAAAACATTGCATATTTTCGGCAAAGTAAAATTTTGTTGCATACCTT
ATCAAAAAATAAGTGCTGCATACTTTTTAGAGAAACCAAATAATTTTTTATTGCATACCCGTTTTTAATA
AAATACATTGCATACCCTCTTTTAATAAAAAATATTGCATACTTTGACGAAACAAATTTTCGTTGCATAC
CCAATAAAAGATTATTATATTGCATACCCGTTTTTAATAAAATACATTGCATACCCTCTTTTAATAAAGA
ATATTGCATACGTTGACGAAACAAATTTTCGTTGCATACCCAATAAAAGATTATTATATTGCATACCTTT
TCTTGCCATACCATTTAGCCGATCAATTGTGCTCGGCAACAGTATATTTGTGGTGTGCCAACCAACAACG
AGCTCCAGCTTTTGTTCCCTTTAGTGAGGGTTAATTGCGCGCTTGGCGTAATCATGGTCATAGCTGTTTC
CTGTGTGAAATTGTTATCCGCTCACAATTCCACACAACATACGAGCCGGAAGCATAAAGTGTAAAGCCTG
GGGTGCCTAATGAGTGAGCTAACTCACATTAATTGCGTTGCGCTCACTGCCCGCTTTCCAGTCGGGAAAC
CTGTCGTGCCAGCTGCATTAATGAATCGGCCAACGCGCGGGGAGAGGCGGTTTGCGTATTGGGCGCTCTT
CCGCTTCCTCGCTCACTGACTCGCTGCGCTCGGTCGTTCGGCTGCGGCGAGCGGTATCAGCTCACTCAAA
GGCGGTAATACGGTTATCCACAGAATCAGGGGATAACGCAGGAAAGAACATGTGAGCAAAAGGCCAGCAA
AAGGCCAGGAACCGTAAAAAGGCCGCGTTGCTGGCGTTTTTCCATAGGCTCCGCCCCCCTGACGAGCATC
ACAAAAATCGACGCTCAAGTCAGAGGTGGCGAAACCCGACAGGACTATAAAGATACCAGGCGTTTCCCCC
TGGAAGCTCCCTCGTGCGCTCTCCTGTTCCGACCCTGCCGCTTACCGGATACCTGTCCGCCTTTCTCCCT
TCGGGAAGCGTGGCGCTTTCTCATAGCTCACGCTGTAGGTATCTCAGTTCGGTGTAGGTCGTTCGCTCCA
AGCTGGGCTGTGTGCACGAACCCCCCGTTCAGCCCGACCGCTGCGCCTTATCCGGTAACTATCGTCTTGA
GTCCAACCCGGTAAGACACGACTTATCGCCACTGGCAGCAGCCACTGGTAACAGGATTAGCAGAGCGAGG
TATGTAGGCGGTGCTACAGAGTTCTTGAAGTGGTGGCCTAACTACGGCTACACTAGAAGAACAGTATTTG
GTATCTGCGCTCTGCTGAAGCCAGTTACCTTCGGAAAAAGAGTTGGTAGCTCTTGATCCGGCAAACAAAC
CACCGCTGGTAGCGGTGGTTTTTTTGTTTGCAAGCAGCAGATTACGCGCAGAAAAAAAGGATCTCAAGAA
GATCCTTTGATCTTTTCTACGGGGTCTGACGCTCAGTGGAACGAAAACTCACGTTAAGGGATTTTGGTCA
TGAGATTATCAAAAAGGATCTTCACCTAGATCCTTTTAAATTAAAAATGAAGTTTTAAATCAATCTAAAG
TATATATGAGTAAACTTGGTCTGACAGTTACCAATGCTTAATCAGTGAGGCACCTATCTCAGCGATCTGT
CTATTTCGTTCATCCATAGTTGCCTGACTCCCCGTCGTGTAGATAACTACGATACGGGAGGGCTTACCAT
CTGGCCCCAGTGCTGCAATGATACCGCGAGACCCACGCTCACCGGCTCCAGATTTATCAGCAATAAACCA
GCCAGCCGGAAGGGCCGAGCGCAGAAGTGGTCCTGCAACTTTATCCGCCTCCATCCAGTCTATTAATTGT
TGCCGGGAAGCTAGAGTAAGTAGTTCGCCAGTTAATAGTTTGCGCAACGTTGTTGCCATTGCTACAGGCA
TCGTGGTGTCACGCTCGTCGTTTGGTATGGCTTCATTCAGCTCCGGTTCCCAACGATCAAGGCGAGTTAC
ATGATCCCCCATGTTGTGCAAAAAAGCGGTTAGCTCCTTCGGTCCTCCGATCGTTGTCAGAAGTAAGTTG
GCCGCAGTGTTATCACTCATGGTTATGGCAGCACTGCATAATTCTCTTACTGTCATGCCATCCGTAAGAT
GCTTTTCTGTGACTGGTGAGTACTCAACCAAGTCATTCTGAGAATAGTGTATGCGGCGACCGAGTTGCTC
TTGCCCGGCGTCAATACGGGATAATACCGCGCCACATAGCAGAACTTTAAAAGTGCTCATCATTGGAAAA
CGTTCTTCGGGGCGAAAACTCTCAAGGATCTTACCGCTGTTGAGATCCAGTTCGATGTAACCCACTCGTG
CACCCAACTGATCTTCAGCATCTTTTACTTTCACCAGCGTTTCTGGGTGAGCAAAAACAGGAAGGCAAAA
TGCCGCAAAAAAGGGAATAAGGGCGACACGGAAATGTTGAATACTCATACTCTTCCTTTTTCAATATTAT
TGAAGCATTTATCAGGGTTATTGTCTCATGAGCGGATACATATTTGAATGTATTTAGAAAAATAAACAAA
TAGGGGTTCCGCGCACATTTCCCCGAAAAGTGC
